Addgene plasmid #107153: pcDNA4-GFP-Vinculin
Purpose: mammalian expression
Depositing lab: Tina Izard. Depositing organization: UF Scripps Biomedical Research. Publication: Lipid binding promotes oligomerization and focal adhesion activity of vinculin. Chinthalapudi K, Rangarajan ES, Patil DN, George EM, Brown DT, Izard T. J Cell Biol. 2014 Dec 8;207(5):643-56. doi: 10.1083/jcb.201404128. PubMed 25488920.
Backbone
  Vector backbone: pCDNA4
  Backbone manufacturer: Thermo Fisher Scientific
  Vector type: Mammalian Expression
  Selectable markers: Zeocin
Growth in bacteria
  Bacterial resistance: Ampicillin, 100 μg/mL
  Growth temperature: 37°C
  Growth strain: DH5alpha
  Copy number: High Copy
Gene/Insert
  Gene/Insert name: Vinculin (alt name: VCL)
  Species: H. sapiens (human)
  Insert size (bp): 3201
  Entrez Gene: VCL (a.k.a. CMD1W, CMH15, HEL114, MV, MVCL, VINC)
  Promoter: CMV
  Tag / fusion protein: (His)10-GFP (N terminal on backbone)
  Cloning method: Gibson Cloning
Terms and licenses: Academic/Nonprofit Terms; Industry Terms: Not Available to Industry
Depositor comments: GFP tag in frame with metavinculin gene
How to cite: pcDNA4-GFP-Vinculin was a gift from Tina Izard (Addgene plasmid # 107153 ; http://n2t.net/addgene:107153 ; RRID:Addgene_107153)
