[The description below was written by a language model from this plasmid's Addgene catalogue record and pLannotate feature annotations shown in this document.]
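Description:
pcDNA4-GFP-Vinculin is a mammalian expression plasmid of about 9.1 kb built on the pcDNA4 backbone. It is propagated in E. coli from a high-copy ColE1/pUC-type origin under ampicillin selection (AmpR with its own bla promoter), and it also carries an f1 origin. For selection in mammalian cells, an SV40 early promoter drives the Sh ble (BleoR) gene, which is followed by an SV40 polyadenylation signal and confers Zeocin resistance. An EM7 bacterial promoter upstream of the same gene allows the marker to be expressed in E. coli as well.

The payload is human vinculin (VCL, roughly 3.2 kb), inserted by Gibson cloning downstream of an N-terminal (His)10-GFP tag supplied by the backbone. The feature table shows an EGFP coding sequence followed closely by the vinculin open reading frame, giving a single fusion protein. Transcription comes from the CMV immediate-early enhancer and promoter and ends at the bGH polyadenylation signal. Two short tet-operator-like fragments are annotated just after the CMV promoter. This suggests a tetracycline-operator version of the pcDNA4 backbone, in which expression would be constitutive unless Tet repressor is present, but the catalogue entry does not say so.

Two points in the record are inconsistent. The automated annotation matched the insert to mouse Vcl, probably because the orthologues are highly conserved, whereas the depositor lists the species as human. The depositor comment also refers to metavinculin, while the insert name and size are those given for vinculin. The construct is suited to fluorescence imaging of vinculin in transfected cells, and the associated work concerns lipid binding, oligomerization and focal adhesion activity. The His tag could additionally be used for affinity capture.
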