Features (pLannotate 1.2.2; 23 found; start..end, strand, type, name):
     74..453     +  enhancer       CMV enhancer: human cytomegalovirus immediate early enhancer
    454..657     +  promoter       CMV promoter: human cytomegalovirus (CMV) immediate early promoter
    659..678     +  promoter       PLtetO-1 promoter (fragment): modified phage lambda PL promoter with tet operator sites (Lutz and Bujard, 1997)
    680..699     +  promoter       PLtetO-1 promoter (fragment): modified phage lambda PL promoter with tet operator sites (Lutz and Bujard, 1997)
    707..740     +  promoter       TRE3GV promoter (fragment): 3rd-generation Tet-responsive promoter that can be activated by binding of Tet-On® 3G, optimized for retroviral and lentiviral vectors
    868..1584    +  CDS            EGFP: EGFP is a basic (constitutively fluorescent) green fluorescent protein published in 1996, derived from Aequorea victoria. It is reported to be a rapidly-maturing weak dimer with moderate acid sensitivity.
   1624..4821    +  CDS            Vcl: VINC_MOUSE - Experimental evidence at protein level: Swiss-Prot protein existence level 1. Actin filament (F-actin)-binding protein involved in cell- matrix adhesion and cell-cell adhesion. Regulates cell-surface E- cadherin expression and potentiates mechanosensing by the E-cadherin complex. May also play important roles in cell morphology and locomotion (By similarity). From Mus musculus (Mouse).
   4954..5178    +  polyA_signal   bGH poly(A) signal: bovine growth hormone polyadenylation signal
   5182..5203    +  promoter       SV40 promoter (fragment): SV40 enhancer and early promoter
   5224..5652    +  rep_origin     f1 ori (sequence partly withheld): f1 bacteriophage origin of replication; arrow indicates direction of (+) strand synthesis
   5666..5995    +  promoter       SV40 promoter: SV40 enhancer and early promoter
   6043..6090    +  promoter       EM7 promoter: synthetic bacterial promoter&nbsp
   6109..6483    +  CDS            BleoR: antibiotic-binding protein; Sh ble from Streptoalloteichus hindustanus; confers resistance to bleomycin, phleomycin, and Zeocin™
   6493..6618    +  CDS            ble (fragment): BLE_KLEPN - Experimental evidence at protein level: Swiss-Prot protein existence level 1. Binding protein with a strong affinity to the bleomycin family of antibiotics. Binds to CL990; an antimitotic-antibiotic compound. From Klebsiella pneumoniae.
   6613..6734    +  polyA_signal   SV40 poly(A) signal: SV40 polyadenylation signal
   6807..6823    -  protein_bind   lac operator: The lac repressor binds to the lac operator to inhibit transcription in E. coli. This inhibition can be relieved by adding lactose or isopropyl-β-D-thiogalactopyranoside (IPTG). lac repressor encoded by lacI
   6831..6861    -  promoter       lac promoter: promoter for the E. coli lac operon
   6876..6897    -  protein_bind   CAP binding site: CAP binding activates transcription in the presence of cAMP. E. coli catabolite activator protein
   6910..7002    -  CDS            lacI (fragment): lac repressor; lacI; The lac repressor binds to the lac operator to inhibit transcription in E. coli. This inhibition can be relieved by adding lactose or isopropyl-β-D-thiogalactopyranoside (IPTG).
   7185..7773    -  rep_origin     ori: high-copy-number ColE1/pMB1/pBR322/pUC origin of replication
   7944..8804    -  CDS            AmpR: β-lactamase; bla; confers resistance to ampicillin, carbenicillin, and related antibiotics
   8805..8909    -  promoter       AmpR promoter: bla
   8968..9020    -  misc_feature   bom (fragment): basis of mobility region from pBR322
>Addgene plasmid #107153 | pcDNA4-GFP-Vinculin | addgene full sequence | sequence record 255703 | Addgene NGS Result
AATTGCATGAAGAATCTGCTTAGGGTTAGGCGTTTTGCGCTGCTTCGCGATGTACGGGCCAGATATACGC
GTTGACATTGATTATTGACTAGTTATTAATAGTAATCAATTACGGGGTCATTAGTTCATAGCCCATATAT
GGAGTTCCGCGTTACATAACTTACGGTAAATGGCCCGCCTGGCTGACCGCCCAACGACCCCCGCCCATTG
ACGTCAATAATGACGTATGTTCCCATAGTAACGCCAATAGGGACTTTCCATTGACGTCAATGGGTGGAGT
ATTTACGGTAAACTGCCCACTTGGCAGTACATCAAGTGTATCATATGCCAAGTACGCCCCCTATTGACGT
CAATGACGGTAAATGGCCCGCCTGGCATTATGCCCAGTACATGACCTTATGGGACTTTCCTACTTGGCAG
TACATCTACGTATTAGTCATCGCTATTACCATGGTGATGCGGTTTTGGCAGTACATCAATGGGCGTGGAT
AGCGGTTTGACTCACGGGGATTTCCAAGTCTCCACCCCATTGACGTCAATGGGAGTTTGTTTTGGCACCA
AAATCAACGGGACTTTCCAAAATGTCGTAACAACTCCGCCCCATTGACGCAAATGGGCGGTAGGCGTGTA
CGGTGGGAGGTCTATATAAGCAGAGCTCTCCCTATCAGTGATAGAGATCTCCCTATCAGTGATAGAGATC
GTCGACGAGCTCGTTTAGTGAACCGTCAGATCGCCTGGAGACGCCATCCACGCTGTTTTGACCTCCATAG
AAGACACCGGGACCGATCCAGCCTCCGGACTCTAGCGTTTAAACTTAAGCTTGCTAGCGGTACCATGCAT
CACCACCACCATCATCATCACCACCATATGGTGAGCAAGGGCGAGGAGCTGTTCACCGGGGTGGTGCCCA
TCCTGGTCGAGCTGGACGGCGACGTAAACGGCCACAAGTTCAGCGTGTCCGGCGAGGGCGAGGGCGATGC
CACCTACGGCAAGCTGACCCTGAAGTTCATCTGCACCACCGGCAAGCTGCCCGTGCCCTGGCCCACCCTC
GTGACCACCCTGACCTACGGCGTGCAGTGCTTCAGCCGCTACCCCGACCACATGAAGCAGCACGACTTCT
TCAAGTCCGCCATGCCCGAAGGCTACGTCCAGGAGCGCACCATCTTCTTCAAGGACGACGGCAACTACAA
GACCCGCGCCGAGGTGAAGTTCGAGGGCGACACCCTGGTGAACCGCATCGAGCTGAAGGGCATCGACTTC
AAGGAGGACGGCAACATCCTGGGGCACAAGCTGGAGTACAACTACAACAGCCACAACGTCTATATCATGG
CCGACAAGCAGAAGAACGGCATCAAGGTGAACTTCAAGATCCGCCACAACATCGAGGACGGCAGCGTGCA
GCTCGCCGACCACTACCAGCAGAACACCCCCATCGGCGACGGCCCCGTGCTGCTGCCCGACAACCACTAC
CTGAGCACCCAGTCCGCCCTGAGCAAAGACCCCAACGAGAAGCGCGATCACATGGTCCTGCTGGAGTTCG
TGACCGCCGCCGGGATCACCCTCGGCATGGACGAGCTGTACAAGGGATCCCTGGAAGTTCTGTTCCAGGG
GCCCGCCGCCGCTATGCCAGTGTTTCATACGCGCACGATCGAGAGCATCCTGGAGCCGGTGGCACAGCAG
ATCTCCCACCTGGTGATAATGCACGAGGAGGGCGAGGTGGACGGCAAAGCCATTCCTGACCTCACCGCGC
CCGTGGCCGCCGTGCAGGCGGCCGTCAGCAACCTCGTCCGGGTTGGAAAAGAGACTGTTCAAACCACTGA
GGATCAGATTTTGAAGAGAGATATGCCACCAGCATTTATTAAGGTTGAGAATGCTTGCACCAAGCTTGTC
CAGGCAGCTCAGATGCTTCAGTCAGACCCTTACTCAGTGCCTGCTCGAGATTATCTAATTGATGGGTCAA
GGGGCATCCTCTCTGGAACATCAGACCTGCTCCTTACCTTCGATGAGGCTGAGGTCCGTAAAATTATTAG
AGTTTGCAAAGGAATTTTGGAATATCTTACAGTGGCAGAGGTGGTGGAGACTATGGAAGATTTGGTCACT
TACACAAAGAATCTTGGGCCAGGAATGACTAAGATGGCCAAGATGATTGACGAGAGACAGCAGGAGCTCA
CTCACCAGGAGCACCGAGTGATGTTGGTGAACTCGATGAACACCGTGAAAGAGTTGCTGCCAGTTCTCAT
TTCAGCTATGAAGATTTTTGTAACAACTAAAAACTCAAAAAACCAAGGCATAGAGGAAGCTTTAAAAAAT
CGCAATTTTACTGTAGAAAAAATGAGTGCTGAAATTAATGAGATAATTCGTGTGTTACAACTCACCTCTT
GGGATGAAGATGCCTGGGCCAGCAAGGACACTGAAGCCATGAAGAGAGCATTGGCCTCCATAGACTCCAA
ACTGAACCAGGCCAAAGGTTGGCTCCGTGACCCTAGTGCCTCCCCAGGGGATGCTGGTGAGCAGGCCATC
AGACAGATCTTAGATGAAGCTGGAAAAGTTGGTGAACTCTGTGCAGGCAAAGAACGCAGGGAGATTCTGG
GAACTTGCAAAATGCTAGGGCAGATGACTGATCAAGTGGCTGACCTCCGTGCCAGAGGACAAGGATCCTC
ACCGGTGGCCATGCAGAAAGCTCAGCAGGTATCTCAGGGTCTGGATGTGCTCACAGCAAAAGTGGAAAAT
GCAGCTCGCAAGCTGGAAGCCATGACCAACTCAAAGCAGAGCATTGCAAAGAAGATCGATGCTGCTCAGA
ACTGGCTTGCAGATCCAAATGGTGGACCGGAAGGAGAAGAGCAGATTCGAGGTGCTTTGGCTGAAGCTCG
GAAAATAGCAGAATTATGTGATGATCCTAAAGAAAGAGATGACATTCTACGTTCCCTTGGGGAAATATCT
GCTCTGACTTCTAAATTAGCAGATCTACGAAGACAGGGGAAAGGAGATTCTCCAGAGGCTCGAGCCTTGG
CCAAACAGGTGGCCACGGCCCTGCAGAACCTGCAGACCAAAACCAACCGGGCTGTGGCCAACAGCAGACC
GGCCAAAGCAGCTGTACACCTTGAGGGCAAGATTGAGCAAGCACAGCGGTGGATTGATAATCCCACAGTG
GATGACCGTGGAGTCGGTCAGGCTGCCATCCGGGGGCTTGTGGCCGAAGGGCATCGTCTGGCTAATGTTA
TGATGGGGCCTTATCGGCAAGATCTTCTCGCCAAGTGTGACCGAGTGGACCAGCTGACAGCCCAGCTGGC
TGACCTGGCTGCCAGAGGGGAAGGGGAGAGTCCTCAGGCACGAGCACTTGCATCTCAGCTCCAAGACTCC
TTAAAGGATCTAAAAGCTCGGATGCAGGAGGCCATGACTCAGGAAGTGTCAGATGTTTTCAGCGATACCA
CAACTCCCATCAAGCTGTTGGCAGTGGCAGCCACGGCGCCTCCTGATGCGCCTAACAGGGAAGAGGTATT
TGATGAGAGGGCAGCTAACTTTGAAAACCATTCAGGAAAGCTTGGTGCTACGGCCGAGAAGGCGGCTGCG
GTTGGTACTGCTAATAAATCAACAGTGGAAGGCATTCAGGCCTCAGTGAAGACGGCCCGAGAACTCACAC
CCCAGGTGGTCTCGGCTGCTCGTATCTTACTTAGGAACCCTGGAAATCAAGCTGCTTATGAACATTTTGA
GACCATGAAGAACCAGTGGATCGATAATGTTGAAAAAATGACAGGGCTGGTGGACGAAGCCATTGATACC
AAATCTCTGTTGGATGCTTCAGAAGAAGCAATTAAAAAAGACCTGGACAAGTGCAAGGTAGCTATGGCCA
ACATTCAGCCTCAGATGCTGGTTGCTGGGGCAACCAGTATTGCTCGTCGGGCCAACCGGATCCTGCTGGT
GGCTAAGAGGGAGGTGGAGAATTCCGAGGATCCCAAGTTCCGTGAGGCTGTGAAAGCTGCCTCTGATGAA
TTGAGCAAAACCATCTCCCCAATGGTGATGGATGCAAAAGCTGTGGCTGGAAACATTTCCGACCCTGGAC
TGCAAAAGAGCTTCCTGGACTCAGGATATCGGATCCTGGGAGCTGTGGCCAAGGTCAGAGAAGCCTTCCA
ACCTCAGGAGCCTGACTTCCCGCCGCCTCCACCAGACCTTGAACAACTCCGACTAACAGATGAGCTTGCT
CCTCCCAAACCACCTCTGCCTGAAGGTGAGGTCCCTCCACCTAGGCCTCCACCACCAGAGGAAAAGGATG
AAGAGTTCCCTGAGCAGAAGGCCGGGGAGGTGATTAACCAGCCAATGATGATGGCTGCCAGACAGCTCCA
TGATGAAGCTCGCAAATGGTCCAGCAAGGGCAATGACATCATTGCAGCAGCCAAGCGCATGGCTCTGCTG
ATGGCTGAGATGTCTCGGCTGGTAAGAGGGGGCAGTGGTACCAAGCGGGCACTCATTCAGTGTGCCAAGG
ACATCGCCAAGGCCTCAGATGAGGTGACTCGGTTGGCCAAGGAGGTTGCCAAGCAGTGCACAGATAAACG
GATTAGAACCAACCTCTTACAGGTATGTGAGCGAATCCCAACCATAAGCACCCAGCTCAAAATCCTGTCC
ACAGTGAAGGCCACCATGCTGGGCCGGACCAACATCAGTGATGAGGAGTCTGAGCAGGCCACAGAGATGC
TGGTTCACAATGCCCAGAACCTCATGCAGTCTGTGAAGGAGACTGTGCGGGAAGCTGAAGCTGCTTCAAT
CAAAATTCGAACAGATGCTGGATTTACACTGCGCTGGGTTAGAAAGACTCCCTGGTACCAGTGAGAATTC
GCGGCCGCTCGAGTCTAGAGGGCCCGCGGTTCGAACAAAAACTCATCTCAGAAGAGGATCTGAATATGCA
TACCGGTCATCATCACCATCACCATTGAGTTTAAACCCGCTGATCAGCCTCGACTGTGCCTTCTAGTTGC
CAGCCATCTGTTGTTTGCCCCTCCCCCGTGCCTTCCTTGACCCTGGAAGGTGCCACTCCCACTGTCCTTT
CCTAATAAAATGAGGAAATTGCATCGCATTGTCTGAGTAGGTGTCATTCTATTCTGGGGGGTGGGGTGGG
GCAGGACAGCAAGGGGGAGGATTGGGAAGACAATAGCAGGCATGCTGGGGATGCGGTGGGCTCTATGGCT
TCTGAGGCGGAAAGAACCAGCTGGGGCTCTAGGGGGTATCCCC
[124 nt withheld, positions 5224-5347]
C
[91 nt withheld, positions 5349-5439]
A
[49 nt withheld, positions 5441-5489]
CCTTTGACGTTGGAGTCCACGTTCTTT
[37 nt withheld, positions 5517-5553]
ACCCTATCTCGGTCTATTCTTTTGATTTATAAGGGATTTTGCCGATTTCGGCCTATTGGTTAAAAAATGA
GCTGATTTAACAAAAATTTAACGCGAATTAATTCTGTGGAATGTGTGTCAGTTAGGGTGTGGAAAGTCCC
CAGGCTCCCCAGCAGGCAGAAGTATGCAAAGCATGCATCTCAATTAGTCAGCAACCAGGTGTGGAAAGTC
CCCAGGCTCCCCAGCAGGCAGAAGTATGCAAAGCATGCATCTCAATTAGTCAGCAACCATAGTCCCGCCC
CTAACTCCGCCCATCCCGCCCCTAACTCCGCCCAGTTCCGCCCATTCTCCGCCCCATGGCTGACTAATTT
TTTTTATTTATGCAGAGGCCGAGGCCGCCTCTGCCTCTGAGCTATTCCAGAAGTAGTGAGGAGGCTTTTT
TGGAGGCCTAGGCTTTTGCAAAAAGCTCCCGGGAGCTTGTATATCCATTTTCGGATCTGATCAGCACGTG
TTGACAATTAATCATCGGCATAGTATATCGGCATAGTATAATACGACAAGGTGAGGAACTAAACCATGGC
CAAGTTGACCAGTGCCGTTCCGGTGCTCACCGCGCGCGACGTCGCCGGAGCGGTCGAGTTCTGGACCGAC
CGGCTCGGGTTCTCCCGGGACTTCGTGGAGGACGACTTCGCCGGTGTGGTCCGGGACGACGTGACCCTGT
TCATCAGCGCGGTCCAGGACCAGGTGGTGCCGGACAACACCCTGGCCTGGGTGTGGGTGCGCGGCCTGGA
CGAGCTGTACGCCGAGTGGTCGGAGGTCGTGTCCACGAACTTCCGGGACGCCTCCGGGCCGGCCATGACC
GAGATCGGCGAGCAGCCGTGGGGGCGGGAGTTCGCCCTGCGCGACCCGGCCGGCAACTGCGTGCACTTCG
TGGCCGAGGAGCAGGACTGACACGTGCTACGAGATTTCGATTCCACCGCCGCCTTCTATGAAAGGTTGGG
CTTCGGAATCGTTTTCCGGGACGCCGGCTGGATGATCCTCCAGCGCGGGGATCTCATGCTGGAGTTCTTC
GCCCACCCCAACTTGTTTATTGCAGCTTATAATGGTTACAAATAAAGCAATAGCATCACAAATTTCACAA
ATAAAGCATTTTTTTCACTGCATTCTAGTTGTGGTTTGTCCAAACTCATCAATGTATCTTATCATGTCTG
TATACCGTCGACCTCTAGCTAGAGCTTGGCGTAATCATGGTCATAGCTGTTTCCTGTGTGAAATTGTTAT
CCGCTCACAATTCCACACAACATACGAGCCGGAAGCATAAAGTGTAAAGCCTGGGGTGCCTAATGAGTGA
GCTAACTCACATTAATTGCGTTGCGCTCACTGCCCGCTTTCCAGTCGGGAAACCTGTCGTGCCAGCTGCA
TTAATGAATCGGCCAACGCGCGGGGAGAGGCGGTTTGCGTATTGGGCGCTCTTCCGCTTCCTCGCTCACT
GACTCGCTGCGCTCGGTCGTTCGGCTGCGGCGAGCGGTATCAGCTCACTCAAAGGCGGTAATACGGTTAT
CCACAGAATCAGGGGATAACGCAGGAAAGAACATGTGAGCAAAAGGCCAGCAAAAGGCCAGGAACCGTAA
AAAGGCCGCGTTGCTGGCGTTTTTCCATAGGCTCCGCCCCCCTGACGAGCATCACAAAAATCGACGCTCA
AGTCAGAGGTGGCGAAACCCGACAGGACTATAAAGATACCAGGCGTTTCCCCCTGGAAGCTCCCTCGTGC
GCTCTCCTGTTCCGACCCTGCCGCTTACCGGATACCTGTCCGCCTTTCTCCCTTCGGGAAGCGTGGCGCT
TTCTCATAGCTCACGCTGTAGGTATCTCAGTTCGGTGTAGGTCGTTCGCTCCAAGCTGGGCTGTGTGCAC
GAACCCCCCGTTCAGCCCGACCGCTGCGCCTTATCCGGTAACTATCGTCTTGAGTCCAACCCGGTAAGAC
ACGACTTATCGCCACTGGCAGCAGCCACTGGTAACAGGATTAGCAGAGCGAGGTATGTAGGCGGTGCTAC
AGAGTTCTTGAAGTGGTGGCCTAACTACGGCTACACTAGAAGAACAGTATTTGGTATCTGCGCTCTGCTG
AAGCCAGTTACCTTCGGAAAAAGAGTTGGTAGCTCTTGATCCGGCAAACAAACCACCGCTGGTAGCGGTG
GTTTTTTTGTTTGCAAGCAGCAGATTACGCGCAGAAAAAAAGGATCTCAAGAAGATCCTTTGATCTTTTC
TACGGGGTCTGACGCTCAGTGGAACGAAAACTCACGTTAAGGGATTTTGGTCATGAGATTATCAAAAAGG
ATCTTCACCTAGATCCTTTTAAATTAAAAATGAAGTTTTAAATCAATCTAAAGTATATATGAGTAAACTT
GGTCTGACAGTTACCAATGCTTAATCAGTGAGGCACCTATCTCAGCGATCTGTCTATTTCGTTCATCCAT
AGTTGCCTGACTCCCCGTCGTGTAGATAACTACGATACGGGAGGGCTTACCATCTGGCCCCAGTGCTGCA
ATGATACCGCGAGACCCACGCTCACCGGCTCCAGATTTATCAGCAATAAACCAGCCAGCCGGAAGGGCCG
AGCGCAGAAGTGGTCCTGCAACTTTATCCGCCTCCATCCAGTCTATTAATTGTTGCCGGGAAGCTAGAGT
AAGTAGTTCGCCAGTTAATAGTTTGCGCAACGTTGTTGCCATTGCTACAGGCATCGTGGTGTCACGCTCG
TCGTTTGGTATGGCTTCATTCAGCTCCGGTTCCCAACGATCAAGGCGAGTTACATGATCCCCCATGTTGT
GCAAAAAAGCGGTTAGCTCCTTCGGTCCTCCGATCGTTGTCAGAAGTAAGTTGGCCGCAGTGTTATCACT
CATGGTTATGGCAGCACTGCATAATTCTCTTACTGTCATGCCATCCGTAAGATGCTTTTCTGTGACTGGT
GAGTACTCAACCAAGTCATTCTGAGAATAGTGTATGCGGCGACCGAGTTGCTCTTGCCCGGCGTCAATAC
GGGATAATACCGCGCCACATAGCAGAACTTTAAAAGTGCTCATCATTGGAAAACGTTCTTCGGGGCGAAA
ACTCTCAAGGATCTTACCGCTGTTGAGATCCAGTTCGATGTAACCCACTCGTGCACCCAACTGATCTTCA
GCATCTTTTACTTTCACCAGCGTTTCTGGGTGAGCAAAAACAGGAAGGCAAAATGCCGCAAAAAAGGGAA
TAAGGGCGACACGGAAATGTTGAATACTCATACTCTTCCTTTTTCAATATTATTGAAGCATTTATCAGGG
TTATTGTCTCATGAGCGGATACATATTTGAATGTATTTAGAAAAATAAACAAATAGGGGTTCCGCGCACA
TTTCCCCGAAAAGTGCCACCTGACGTCGACGGATCGGGAGATCTCCCGATCCCCTATGGTGCACTCTCAG
TACAATCTGCTCTGATGCCGCATAGTTAAGCCAGTATCTGCTCCCTGCTTGTGTGTTGGAGGTCGCTGAG
TAGTGCGCGAGCAAAATTTAAGCTACAACAAGGCAAGGCTTGACCGAC
